Addgene plasmid #17746: mCD8-GFP in pUAST
Depositing lab: Liqun Luo. Depositing organization: Stanford University. Publication: Mosaic analysis with a repressible cell marker for studies of gene function in neuronal morphogenesis. Lee T, Luo L. Neuron. 1999 Mar . 22(3):451-61. 10.1016/S0896-6273(00)80701-1 PubMed 10197526.
Backbone
  Vector backbone: pUAST
  Backbone size w/o insert (bp): 8900
  Vector type: Insect Expression
Growth in bacteria
  Bacterial resistance: Ampicillin, 100 μg/mL
  Growth temperature: 37°C
  Growth strain: DH5alpha
  Copy number: High Copy
Gene/Insert
  Gene/Insert name: mouse CD8 (alt names: mCD8-GFP; CD8a)
  Species: M. musculus (mouse)
  Insert size (bp): 1350
  GenBank ID: AK037467
  Entrez Gene: Cd8a (a.k.a. BB154331, Ly-2, Ly-35, Ly-B, Lyt-2)
  Tag / fusion protein: GFP (C terminal on insert)
  Cloning method: Restriction Enzyme; 5′ cloning site XhoI (not destroyed); 3′ cloning site XbaI (not destroyed)
  Sequencing primers: 5′ n/a
Resource information
  A portion of this plasmid was derived from a plasmid made by: mCD8 construct from Jane Parnes
Terms and licenses: Academic/Nonprofit Terms; Industry Terms: Not Available to Industry
How to cite: mCD8-GFP in pUAST was a gift from Liqun Luo (Addgene plasmid # 17746 ; http://n2t.net/addgene:17746 ; RRID:Addgene_17746)
