[The description below was written by a language model from this plasmid's Addgene catalogue record and pLannotate feature annotations shown in this document.]
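Description:
mCD8-GFP in pUAST is a Drosophila P-element transformation vector that expresses a membrane-targeted fluorescent reporter under GAL4 control. The backbone is pUAST (listed at about 8.9 kb; the full sequenced record is 10,285 nt), catalogued as an insect expression vector. It is propagated in E. coli at high copy from a ColE1/pUC-type origin with ampicillin selection through the bla gene. The feature table also shows P element 5′ and 3′ ends and a mini-white gene. In this type of vector, the P element ends allow transposase-mediated integration into the fly germline, and mini-white serves as an eye-colour marker for identifying transformants. Automated annotation splits mini-white into several fragments, and small bom and rop remnants of pBR322 origin are also flagged.

The expression cassette starts with five tandem GAL4-binding UAS sites upstream of the Drosophila hsp70 promoter, so transcription depends on GAL4 supplied by a driver line. This drives the mouse CD8 alpha chain (Cd8a) coding sequence, cloned between XhoI and XbaI and fused at its C terminus to GFP. The insert is listed as roughly 1.35 kb. Downstream lies an SV40-derived block containing the small t intron and the SV40 polyadenylation signal. The small t, large T and NLS fragments annotated there are parts of this 3′ processing region rather than intended coding payload.

Because CD8 is a transmembrane protein, the fusion places GFP at the cell surface and outlines fine cellular processes. The associated publication describes mosaic analysis with a repressible cell marker for studying gene function in neuronal morphogenesis, which is consistent with using this construct as a UAS reporter to label neurons in such experiments.
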