Features (pLannotate 1.2.2; 21 found; start..end, strand, type, name):
     42..63      -  misc_feature   MCS (fragment): pUC18/19 multiple cloning site
     62..156     +  protein_bind   5X UAS: five tandem copies of the "ScaI site" 17-mer CGGAGTACTGTCCTCCG, an upstream activating sequence (UAS) that efficiently binds yeast Gal4 (Webster et al., 1988; Pfeiffer et al., 2010) GAL4
    175..413     +  promoter       hsp70 promoter: Drosophila melanogaster hsp70Bb promoter
    465..1130    +  CDS            mCD8: mouse lymphocyte antigen CD8 alpha chain
   1137..1850    +  CDS            GFP: green fluorescent protein
   1861..1935    +  CDS            small t antigen (fragment): SV40 (simian virus 40) small t antigen
   1937..2002    +  intron         small t intron: SV40 (simian virus 40) small t antigen intron
   2132..2152    +  CDS            SV40 NLS: nuclear localization signal of SV40 (simian virus 40) large T antigen
   2159..2293    +  CDS            LT_POVHA (fragment): Protein inferred from homology: Swiss-Prot protein existence level 3. Isoform large T antigen is a key early protein essential for both driving viral replication and inducing cellular transformation. Plays a role in viral genome replication by driving entry of quiescent cells into the cell cycle and by autoregulating the synthesis of viral early mRNA. Displays highly oncogenic activities by corrupting the host cellular checkpoint mechanisms that guard cell division and the transcription, replication, and repair of DNA. Participates in the modulation of cellular gene expression preceeding viral
   2318..2401    +  CDS            large T antigen (fragment): large T antigen from SV40 (simian virus 40)
   2424..2558    +  polyA_signal   SV40 poly(A) signal: SV40 polyadenylation signal
   2576..6353    +  gene           mini-white (fragment): white; This modified version of the white gene lacks part of the first intron.
   6352..6421    -  misc_feature   bom (fragment): basis of mobility region from pBR322
   6523..6558    -  CDS            rop (fragment): Rop protein, which maintains plasmids at low copy number; rop
   6653..6757    +  promoter       AmpR promoter: bla
   6758..7618    +  CDS            AmpR: β-lactamase; bla; confers resistance to ampicillin, carbenicillin, and related antibiotics
   7789..8377    +  rep_origin     ori: high-copy-number ColE1/pMB1/pBR322/pUC origin of replication
   8383..8611    +  CDS            mini-white (fragment): Drosophila white gene eye color pigment; white; This is a modified version of the white gene lacking part of the first intron.
   8612..9197    +  misc_feature   P element 5' end: No description available
   9208..10053   -  gene           mini-white (fragment): white; This modified version of the white gene lacks part of the first intron.
  10053..10285   -  misc_feature   P element 3' end: P element 3' end
>Addgene plasmid #17746 | mCD8-GFP in pUAST | addgene full sequence | sequence record 266257 | Addgene NGS Result
AAGCTTGGCTGCATCCAACGCGTTGGGAGCTCTCCGGATCCAAGCTTGCATGCCTGCAGGTCGGAGTACT
GTCCTCCGAGCGGAGTACTGTCCTCCGAGCGGAGTACTGTCCTCCGAGCGGAGTACTGTCCTCCGAGCGG
AGTACTGTCCTCCGAGCGGAGACTCTAGCGAGCGCCGGAGTATAAATAGAGGCGCTTCGTCTACGGAGCG
ACAATTCAATTCAAACAAGCAAAGTGAACACGTCGCTAAGCGAAAGCTAAGCAAATAAACAAGCGCAGCT
GAACAAGCTAAACAATCTGCAGTAAAGTGCAAGTTAAAGTGAATCAATTAAAAGTAACCAGCAACCAAGT
AAATCAACTGCAACTACTGAAATCTGCCAAGAAGTAATTATTGAATACAAGAAGAGAACTCTGAATAGGG
AATTGGGAATTCGTTAACAGATCTGCGGCCGCGGCTCGAGCAAAATGGCCTCACCGTTGACCCGCTTTCT
GTCGCTGAACCTGCTGCTGCTGGGTGAGTCGATTATCCTGGGGAGTGGAGAAGCTAAGCCACAGGCACCC
GAACTCCGAATCTTTCCAAAGAAAATGGACGCCGAACTTGGTCAGAAGGTGGACCTGGTATGTGAAGTGT
TGGGGTCCGTTTCGCAAGGATGCTCTTGGCTCTTCCAGAACTCCAGCTCCAAACTCCCCCAGCCCACCTT
CGTTGTCTATATGGCTTCATCCCACAACAAGATAACGTGGGACGAGAAGCTGAATTCGTCGAAACTGTTT
TCTGCCATGAGGGACACGAATAATAAGTACGTTCTCACCCTGAACAAGTTCAGCAAGGAAAACGAAGGCT
ACTATTTCTGCTCAGTCATCAGCAACTCGGTGATGTACTTCAGTTCTGTCGTGCCAGTCCTTCAGAAAGT
GAACTCTACTACTACCAAGCCAGTGCTGCGAACTCCCTCACCTGTGCACCCTACCGGGACATCTCAGCCC
CAGAGACCAGAAGATTGTCGGCCCCGTGGCTCAGTGAAGGGGACCGGATTGGACTTCGCCTGTGATATTT
ACATCTGGGCACCCTTGGCCGGAATCTGCGTGGCCCTTCTGCTGTCCTTGATCATCACTCTCATCTGCTA
CCACAGCCGCGGATCCATGAGTAAAGGAGAAGAACTTTTCACTGGAGTTGTCCCAATTCTTGTTGAATTA
GATGGTGATGTTAATGGGCACAAATTTTCTGTCAGTGGAGAGGGTGAAGGTGATGCAACATACGGAAAAC
TTACCCTTAAATTTATTTGCACTACTGGAAAACTACCTGTTCCATGGCCAACACTTGTCACTACTTTAAC
TTATGGTGTTCAATGCTTTTCAAGATACCCAGATCATATGAAACAGCATGACTTTTTCAAGAGTGCCATG
CCCGAAGGTTATGTCCAGGAAAGAACTATATTTTTCAAAGATGACGGGAACTACAAGACACGTGCTGAAG
TCAAGTTTGAAGGTGATACCCTTGTTAATAGAATCGAGTTAAAAGGTATTGATTTTAAAGAAGATGGAAA
CATTCTTGGACACAAATTGGAATACAACTATAACTCACACAATGTATACATCATGGCAGACAAACAAAAG
AATGGAATCAAAGTTAACTTCAAAATTAGACACAACATTGAAGATGGAAGCGTTCAACTAGCAGACCATT
ATCAACAAAATACTCCAATTGGCGATGGCCCTGTCCTTTTACCAGACAACCATTACCTGTCCACACAATC
TGCCCTTTCGAAAGATCCCAACGAAAAGAGAGACCACATGGTCCTTCTTGAGTTTGTAACAGCTGCTGGG
ATTACACATGGCATGGATGAACTATACAAATAATCTAGAGGATCTTTGTGAAGGAACCTTACTTCTGTGG
TGTGACATAATTGGACAAACTACCTACAGAGATTTAAAGCTCTAAGGTAAATATAAAATTTTTAAGTGTA
TAATGTGTTAAACTACTGATTCTAATTGTTTGTGTATTTTAGATTCCAACCTATGGAACTGATGAATGGG
AGCAGTGGTGGAATGCCTTTAATGAGGAAAACCTGTTTTGCTCAGAAGAAATGCCATCTAGTGATGATGA
GGCTACTGCTGACTCTCAACATTCTACTCCTCCAAAAAAGAAGAGAAAGGTAGAAGACCCCAAGGACTTT
CCTTCAGAATTGCTAAGTTTTTTGAGTCATGCTGTGTTTAGTAATAGAACTCTTGCTTGCTTTGCTATTT
ACACCACAAAGGAAAAAGCTGCACTGCTATACAAGAAAATTATGGAAAAATATTTGATGTATAGTGCCTT
GACTAGAGATCATAATCAGCCATACCACATTTGTAGAGGTTTTACTTGCTTTAAAAAACCTCCCACACCT
CCCCCTGAACCTGAAACATAAAATGAATGCAATTGTTGTTGTTAACTTGTTTATTGCAGCTTATAATGGT
TACAAATAAAGCAATAGCATCACAAATTTCACAAATAAAGCATTTTTTTCACTGCATTCTAGTTGTGGTT
TGTCCAAACTCATCAATGTATCTTATCATGTCTGGATCCACTAGAAGGCCTAATTCTAGTATGTATGTAA
GTTAATAAAACCCATTTTTGCGGAAAGTAGATAAAAAAAACATTTTTTTTTTTTACTGCACTGGATATCA
TTGAACTTATCTGATCAGTTTTAAATTTACTTCGATCCAAGGGTATTTGATGTACCAGGTTCTTTCGATT
ACCTCTCACTCAAAATGACATTCCACTCAAAGTCAGCGCTGTTTGCCTCCTTCTCTGTCCACAGAAATAT
CGCCGTCTCTTTCGCCGCTGCGTCCGCTATCTCTTTCGCCACCGTTTGTAGCGTTACGTAGCGTCAATGT
CCGCCTTCAGTTGCATTTTGTCAGCGGTTTCGTGACGAAGCTCCAAGCGGTTTACGCCATCAATTAAACA
CAAAGTGCTGTGCCAAAACTCCTCTCGCTTCTTATTTTTGTTTGTTTTTTGAGTGATTGGGGTGGTGATT
GGTTTTGGGTGGGTAAGCAGGGGAAAGTGTGAAAAATCCCGGCAATGGGCCAAGAGGATCAGGAGCTATT
AATTCGCGGAGGCAGCAAACACCCATCTGCCGAGCATCTGAACAATGTGAGTAGTACATGTGCATACATC
TTAAGTTCACTTGATCTATAGGAACTGCGATTGCAACATCAAATTGTCTGCGGCGTGAGAACTGCGACCC
ACAAAAATCCCAAACCGCAATTGCACAAACAAATAGTGACACGAAACAGATTATTCTGGTAGCTGTTCTC
GCTATATAAGACAATTTTTGAGATCATATCATGATCAAGACATCTAAAGGCATTCATTTTCGACTATATT
CTTTTTTACAAAAAATATAACAACCAGATATTTTAAGCTGATCCTAGATGCACAAAAAATAAATAAAAGT
ATAAACCTACTTCGTAGGATACTTCGGGGTACTTTTTGTTCGGGGTTAGATGAGCATAACGCTTGTAGTT
GATATTTGAGATCCCCTATCATTGCAGGGTGACAGCGGAGCGGCTTCGCAGAGCTGCATTAACCAGGGCT
TCGGGCAGGCCAAAAACTACGGCACGCTCCGGCCACCCAGTCCGCCGGAGGACTCCGGTTCAGGGAGCGG
CCAACTAGCCGAGAACCTCACCTATGCCTGGCACAATATGGACATCTTTGGGGCGGTCAATCAGCCGGGC
TCCGGATGGCGGCAGCTGGTCAACCGGACACGCGGACTATTCTGCAACGAGCGACACATACCGGCGCCCA
GGAAACATTTGCTCAAGAACGGTGAGTTTCTATTCGCAGTCGGCTGATCTGTGTGAAATCTTAATAAAGG
GTCCAATTACCAATTTGAAACTCAGTTTGCGGCGTGGCCTATCCGGGCGAACTTTTGGCCGTGATGGGCA
GTTCCGGTGCCGGAAAGACGACCCTGCTGAATGCCCTTGCCTTTCGATCGCCGCAGGGCATCCAAGTATC
GCCATCCGGGATGCGACTGCTCAATGGCCAACCTGTGGACGCCAAGGAGATGCAGGCCAGGTGCGCCTAT
GTCCAGCAGGATGACCTCTTTATCGGCTCCCTAACGGCCAGGGAACACCTGATTTTCCAAGCCATGGTGC
GGATGCCACGACATCTGACCTATCGGCAGCGAGTGGCCCGCGTGGATCAGGTGATCCAGGAGCTTTCGCT
CAGCAAATGTCAGCACACGATCATCGGTGTGCCCGGCAGGGTGAAAGGTCTGTCCGGCGGAGAAAGGAAG
CGTCTGGCATTCGCCTCCGAGGCTCTAACCGATCCGCCGCTTCTGATCTGCGATGAGCCCACCTCCGGAC
TGGACTCCTTTACCGCCCACAGCGTCGTCCAGGTGCTGAAGAAGCTGTCGCAGAAGGGCAAGACCGTCAT
CCTGACCATTCATCAGCCGTCTTCCGAGCTGTTTGAGCTCTTTGACAAGATCCTTCTGATGGCCGAGGGC
AGGGTAGCTTTCTTGGGCACTCCCAGCGAAGCCGTCGACTTCTTTTCCTAGTGAGTTCGATGTGTTTATT
AAGGGTATCTAGTATTACATAACATCTCAACTCCTATCCAGCGTGGGTGCCCAGTGTCCTACCAACTACA
ATCCGGCGGACTTTTACGTACAGGTGTTGGCCGTTGTGCCCGGACGGGAGATCGAGTCCCGTGATCGGAT
CGCCAAGATATGCGACAATTTTGCCATTAGCAAAGTAGCCCGGGATATGGAGCAGTTGTTGGCCACCAAA
AATCTGGAGAAGCCACTGGAGCAGCCGGAGAATGGGTACACCTACAAGGCCACCTGGTTCATGCAGTTCC
GGGCGGTCCTGTGGCGATCCTGGCTGTCGGTGCTCAAGGAACCACTCCTCGTAAAAGTGCGACTTATTCA
GACAACGGTGAGTGGTTCCAGTGGAAACAAATGATATAACGCTTACAATTCTTGGAAACAAATTCGCTAG
ATTTTAGATAGAATTGCCTGATTCCACACCCTTCTTAGTTTTTTTCAATGAGATGTATAGTTTATAGTTT
TGCAGAAGATAAATAAATTTCATTTAACTCGCGAATATTAATGAGATGCGAGTAACATTTTAATTTGCAG
ATGGTTGCCATCTTGATTGGCCTCATCTTTTTGGGCCAACAACTCACGCAAGTGGGTGTGATGAATATCA
ACGGAGCCATCTTCCTCTTCCTGACCAACATGACCTTTCAAAACGTCTTTGCCACGATAAATGTAAGTCA
TGTTTAGAATACATTTGCATTTCAATAATTTACTAACTTTCTAATGAATCGATTCGATTTAGGTGTTCAC
CTCAGAGCTGCCAGTTTTTATGAGGGAGGCCCGAAGTCGACTTTATCGCTGTGACACATACTTTCTGGGC
AAAACGATTGCCGAATTGCCGCTTTTTCTCACAGTGCCACTGGTCTTCACGGCGATTGCCTATCCGATGA
TCGGACTGCGGGCCGGAGTGCTGCACTTCTTCAACTGCCTGGCGCTGGTCACTCTGGTGGCCAATGTGTC
AACGTCCTTCGGATATCTAATATCCTGCGCCAGCTCCTCGACCTCGATGGCGCTGTCTGTGGGTCCGCCG
GTTATCATACCATTCCTGCTCTTTGGCGGCTTCTTCTTGAACTCGGGCTCGGTGCCAGTATACCTCAAAT
GGTTGTCGTACCTCTCATGGTTCCGTTACGCCAACGAGGGTCTGCTGATTAACCAATGGGCGGACGTGGA
GCCGGGCGAAATTAGCTGCACATCGTCGAACACCACGTGCCCCAGTTCGGGCAAGGTCATCCTGGAGACG
CTTAACTTCTCCGCCGCCGATCTGCCGCTGGACTACGTGGGTCTGGCCATTCTCATCGTGAGCTTCCGGG
TGCTCGCATATCTGGCTCTAAGACTTCGGGCCCGACGCAAGGAGTAGCCGACATATATCCGAAATAACTG
CTTGTTTTTTTTTTTTACCATTATTACCATCGTGTTTACTGTTTATTGCCCCCTCAAAAAGCTAATGTAA
TTATATTTGTGCCAATAAAAACAAGATATGACCTATAGAATACAAGTATTTCCCCTTCGAACATCCCCAC
AAGTAGACTTTGGATTTGTCTTCTAACCAAAAGACTTACACACCTGCATACCTTACATCAAAAACTCGTT
TATCGCTACATAAAACACCGGGATATATTTTTTATATACATACTTTTCAAATCGCGCGCCCTCTTCATAA
TTCACCTCCACCACACCACGTTTCGTAGTTGCTCTTTCGCTGTCTCCCACCCGCTCTCCGCAACACATTC
ACCTTTTGTTCGACGACCTTGGAGCGACTGTCGTTAGTTCCGCGCGATTCGGTGCGGTATTTCACACCGC
ATATGGTGCACTCTCAGTACAATCTGCTCTGATGCCGCATAGTTAAGCCAGCCCCGACACCCGCCAACAC
CCGCTGACGCGCCCTGACGGGCTTGTCTGCTCCCGGCATCCGCTTACAGACAAGCTGTGACCGTCTCCGG
GAGCTGCATGTGTCAGAGGTTTTCACCGTCATCACCGAAACGCGCGAGACGAAAGGGCCTCGTGATACGC
CTATTTTTATAGGTTAATGTCATGATAATAATGGTTTCTTAGACGTCAGGTGGCACTTTTCGGGGAAATG
TGCGCGGAACCCCTATTTGTTTATTTTTCTAAATACATTCAAATATGTATCCGCTCATGAGACAATAACC
CTGATAAATGCTTCAATAATATTGAAAAAGGAAGAGTATGAGTATTCAACATTTCCGTGTCGCCCTTATT
CCCTTTTTTGCGGCATTTTGCCTTCCTGTTTTTGCTCACCCAGAAACGCTGGTGAAAGTAAAAGATGCTG
AAGATCAGTTGGGTGCACGAGTGGGTTACATCGAACTGGATCTCAACAGCGGTAAGATCCTTGAGAGTTT
TCGCCCCGAAGAACGTTTTCCAATGATGAGCACTTTTAAAGTTCTGCTATGTGGCGCGGTATTATCCCGT
ATTGACGCCGGGCAAGAGCAACTCGGTCGCCGCATACACTATTCTCAGAATGACTTGGTTGAGTACTCAC
CAGTCACAGAAAAGCATCTTACGGATGGCATGACAGTAAGAGAATTATGCAGTGCTGCCATAACCATGAG
TGATAACACTGCGGCCAACTTACTTCTGACAACGATCGGAGGACCGAAGGAGCTAACCGCTTTTTTGCAC
AACATGGGGGATCATGTAACTCGCCTTGATCGTTGGGAACCGGAGCTGAATGAAGCCATACCAAACGACG
AGCGTGACACCACGATGCCTGTAGCAATGGCAACAACGTTGCGCAAACTATTAACTGGCGAACTACTTAC
TCTAGCTTCCCGGCAACAATTAATAGACTGGATGGAGGCGGATAAAGTTGCAGGACCACTTCTGCGCTCG
GCCCTTCCGGCTGGCTGGTTTATTGCTGATAAATCTGGAGCCGGTGAGCGTGGGTCTCGCGGTATCATTG
CAGCACTGGGGCCAGATGGTAAGCCCTCCCGTATCGTAGTTATCTACACGACGGGGAGTCAGGCAACTAT
GGATGAACGAAATAGACAGATCGCTGAGATAGGTGCCTCACTGATTAAGCATTGGTAACTGTCAGACCAA
GTTTACTCATATATACTTTAGATTGATTTAAAACTTCATTTTTAATTTAAAAGGATCTAGGTGAAGATCC
TTTTTGATAATCTCATGACCAAAATCCCTTAACGTGAGTTTTCGTTCCACTGAGCGTCAGACCCCGTAGA
AAAGATCAAAGGATCTTCTTGAGATCCTTTTTTTCTGCGCGTAATCTGCTGCTTGCAAACAAAAAAACCA
CCGCTACCAGCGGTGGTTTGTTTGCCGGATCAAGAGCTACCAACTCTTTTTCCGAAGGTAACTGGCTTCA
GCAGAGCGCAGATACCAAATACTGTTCTTCTAGTGTAGCCGTAGTTAGGCCACCACTTCAAGAACTCTGT
AGCACCGCCTACATACCTCGCTCTGCTAATCCTGTTACCAGTGGCTGCTGCCAGTGGCGATAAGTCGTGT
CTTACCGGGTTGGACTCAAGACGATAGTTACCGGATAAGGCGCAGCGGTCGGGCTGAACGGGGGGTTCGT
GCACACAGCCCAGCTTGGAGCGAACGACCTACACCGAACTGAGATACCTACAGCGTGAGCTATGAGAAAG
CGCCACGCTTCCCGAAGGGAGAAAGGCGGACAGGTATCCGGTAAGCGGCAGGGTCGGAACAGGAGAGCGC
ACGAGGGAGCTTCCAGGGGGAAACGCCTGGTATCTTTATAGTCCTGTCGGGTTTCGCCACCTCTGACTTG
AGCGTCGATTTTTGTGATGCTCGTCAGGGGGGCGGAGCCTATGGAAAAACGCCTTCTTCTTGAACTCGGG
CTCGGTGCCAGTATACCTCAAATGGTTGTCGTACCTCTCATGGTTCCGTTACGCCAACGAGGGTCTGCTG
ATTAACCAATGGGCGGACGTGGAGCCGGGCGAAATTAGCTGCACATCGTCGAACACCACGTGCCCCAGTT
CGGGCAAGGTCATCCTGGAGACGCTTAACTTCTCCGCCGCCGATCTGCCGCTGGACTACGTGGGTCTGGC
CCATGATGAAATAACATAAGGTGGTCCCGTCGATAGCCGAAGCTTACCGAAGTATACACTTAAATTCAGT
GCACGTTTGCTTGTTGAGAGGAAAGGTTGTGTGCGGACGAATTTTTTTTTGAAAACATTAACCCTTACGT
GGAATAAAAAAAAATGAAATATTGCAAATTTTGCTGCAAAGCTGTGACTGGAGTAAAATTAATTCACGTG
CCGAAGTGTGCTATTAAGAGAAAATTGTGGGAGCAGAGCCTTGGGTGCAGCCTTGGTGAAAACTCCCAAA
TTTGTGATACCCACTTTAATGATTCGCAGTGGAAGGCTGCACCTGCAAAAGGTCAGACATTTAAAAGGAG
GCGACTCAACGCAGATGCCGTACCTAGTAAAGTGATAGAGCCTGAACCAGAAAAGATAAAAGAAGGCTAT
ACCAGTGGGAGTACACAAACAGAGTAAGTTTGAATAGTAAAAAAAATCATTTATGTAAACAATAACGTGA
CTGTGCGTTAGGTCCTGTTCATTGTTTAATGAAAATAAGAGCTTGAGGGAAAAAATTCGTACTTTGGAGT
ACGAAATGCGTCGTTTAGAGCAGCAGCCGAATTAATTCTAGTTCCAGTGAAATCCAAGCATTTTCTAAAT
TAAATGTATTCTTATTATTATAGTTGTTATTTTTGATATATATAAACAACACTATTATGCCCACCATTTT
TTTGAGATGCATCTACACAAGGAACAAACACTGGATGTCACTTTCAGTTCAAATTGTAACGCTAATCACT
CCGAACAGGTCACAAAAAATTACCTTAAAAAGTCATAATATTAAATTAGAATAAATATAGCTGTGAGGGA
AATATATACAAATATATTGGAGCAAATAAATTGTACATACAAATATTTATTACTAATTTCTATTGAGACG
AAATGAACCACTCGGAACCATTTGAGCGAACCGAATCGCGCGGAACTAACGACAGTCGCTCCAAGGTCGT
CGAACAAAAGGTGAATGTGTTGCGGAGAGCGGGTGGGAGACAGCGAAAGAGCAACTACGAAACGTGGTGT
GGTGGAGGTGAATTATGAAGAGGGCGCGCGATTTGAAAAGTATGTATATAAAAAATATATCCCGGTGTTT
TATGTAGCGATAAACGAGTTTTTGATGTAAGGTATGCAGGTGTGTAAGTCTTTTGGTTAGAAGACAAATC
CAAAGTCTACTTGTGGGGATGTTCGAAGGGGAAATACTTGTATTCTATAGGTCATATCTTGTTTTTATTG
GCACAAATATAATTACATTAGCTTTTTGAGGGGGCAATAAACAGTAAACACGATGGTAATAATGGTAAAA
AAAAAAAACAAGCAGTTATTTCGGATATATGTCGGCTACTCCTTGCGTCGGGCCCGAAGTCTTAGAGCCA
GATATGCGAGCACCCGGAAGCTCACGATGAGAATGGCCAGACCATGATGAAATAACATAAGGTGGTCCCG
TCGGCAAGAGACATCCACTTAACGTATGCTTGCAATAAGTGCGAGTGAAAGGAATAGTATTCTGAGTGTC
GTATTGAGTCTGAGTGAGACAGCGATATGATTGTTGATTAACCCTTAGCATGTCCGTGGGGTTTGAATTA
ACTCATAATATTAATTAGACGAAATTATTTTTAAAGTTTTATTTTTAATAATTTGCGAGTACGCA
