>Addgene plasmid #17746 | mCD8-GFP in pUAST | addgene partial sequence | sequence record 23832 | pCasper-hs 5'-GCAACTACTGAAATCTGCCAAG-3'
ATTGACAGAGAGACTCTGATAGGGAATTGGGAATTCGTTAACAGATCTGCGGCCGCGGCTCGAGCAAAAT
GGCCTCACCGTTGACCCGCTTTCTGTCGCTGAACCTGCTGCTGCTGGGTGAGTCGATTATCCTGGGGAGT
GGAGAAGCTAAGCCACAGGCACCCGAACTCCGAATCTTTCCAAAGAAAATGGACGCCGAACTTGGTCAGA
AGGTGGACCTGGTATGTGAAGTGTTGGGGTCCGTTTCGCAAGGATGCTCTTGGCTCTTCCAGAACTCCAG
CTCCAAACTCCCCCAGCCCACCTTCGTTGTCTATATGGCTTCATCCCACAACAAGATAACGTGGGACGAG
AAGCTGAATTCGTCGAAACTGTTTTCTGCCATGAGGGACACGAATAATAAGTACGTTCTCACCCTGAACA
AGTTCAGCAAGGAAAACGAAGGCTACTATTTCTGCTCAGTCATCAGCAACTCGGTGATGTACTTCAGTTC
TGTCGTGCCAGTCCTTCAGAAAGTGAACTCTACTACTACCAAGCCAGTGCTGCGAACTCCCTCACCTGTG
CACCCTACCGGGACATCTCAGCCCCAGAGACCAGAAGATTGTCGGCCCCGTGGCTCAGTGAAGGGGACCG
GATTGGACTTCGCCTGTGATATTTACATCTGGGCACCCTTGGCCGGAATCTGCGTGGCCCTTCTGCTGTC
CTTGATCATCACTCTCATCTGCTACCACAGCCGCGGATCATGAGTAAAGGAGAAGACTTTTCNTGGAGTT
GTCCAATTCTTGTTGAATAGANGTGATGTAATGGCNCAATTTCTGNCAGTGGGAGGG
